>Addgene plasmid #194882 | pLX311-GFP-MEKDD | addgene full sequence | sequence record 383621 | Addgene NGS Result
CATCCCCCTTTCGCCAGCTGGCGTAATAGCGAAGAGGCCCGCACCGATCGCCCTTCCCAACAGTTGCGCA
GCCTGAATGGCGAATCGG
[124 nt withheld, positions 89-212]
C
[91 nt withheld, positions 214-304]
A
[49 nt withheld, positions 306-354]
CCTTTGACGTTGGAGTCCACGTTCTTT
[37 nt withheld, positions 382-418]
ACCCTATCTCGGTCTATTCTTTTGATTTATAAGGGATTTTGCCGATTTCGGCCTATTGGTTAAAAAATGA
GCTGATTTAACAAAAATTTAACGCGAATTTTAACAAAATATTAACGCTTACAATTTAGGTGGCACTTTTC
GGGGAAATGTGCGCGGAACCCCTATTTGTTTATTTTTCTAAATACATTCAAATATGTATCCGCTCATGAG
ACAATAACCCTGATAAATGCTTCAATAATATTGAAAAAGGAAGAGTATGAGTATTCAACATTTCCGTGTC
GCCCTTATTCCCTTTTTTGCGGCATTTTGCCTTCCTGTTTTTGCTCACCCAGAAACGCTGGTGAAAGTAA
AAGATGCTGAAGATCAGTTGGGTGCACGAGTGGGTTACATCGAACTGGATCTCAACAGCGGTAAGATCCT
TGAGAGTTTTCGCCCCGAAGAACGTTTTCCAATGATGAGCACTTTTAAAGTTCTGCTATGTGGCGCGGTA
TTATCCCGTATTGACGCCGGGCAAGAGCAACTCGGTCGCCGCATACACTATTCTCAGAATGACTTGGTTG
AGTACTCACCAGTCACAGAAAAGCATCTTACGGATGGCATGACAGTAAGAGAATTATGCAGTGCTGCCAT
AACCATGAGTGATAACACTGCGGCCAACTTACTTCTGACAACGATCGGAGGACCGAAGGAGCTAACCGCT
TTTTTGCACAACATGGGGGATCATGTAACTCGCCTTGATCGTTGGGAACCGGAGCTGAATGAAGCCATAC
CAAACGACGAGCGTGACACCACGATGCCTGTAGCAATGGCAACAACGTTGCGCAAACTATTAACTGGCGA
ACTACTTACTCTAGCTTCCCGGCAACAATTAATAGACTGGATGGAGGCGGATAAAGTTGCAGGACCACTT
CTGCGCTCGGCCCTTCCGGCTGGCTGGTTTATTGCTGATAAATCTGGAGCCGGTGAGCGTGGGTCTCGCG
GTATCATTGCAGCACTGGGGCCAGATGGTAAGCCCTCCCGTATCGTAGTTATCTACACGACGGGGAGTCA
GGCAACTATGGATGAACGAAATAGACAGATCGCTGAGATAGGTGCCTCACTGATTAAGCATTGGTAACTG
TCAGACCAAGTTTACTCATATATACTTTAGATTGATTTAAAACTTCATTTTTAATTTAAAAGGATCTAGG
TGAAGATCCTTTTTGATAATCTCATGACCAAAATCCCTTAACGTGAGTTTTCGTTCCACTGAGCGTCAGA
CCCCGTAGAAAAGATCAAAGGATCTTCTTGAGATCCTTTTTTTCTGCGCGTAATCTGCTGCTTGCAAACA
AAAAAACCACCGCTACCAGCGGTGGTTTGTTTGCCGGATCAAGAGCTACCAACTCTTTTTCCGAAGGTAA
CTGGCTTCAGCAGAGCGCAGATACCAAATACTGTTCTTCTAGTGTAGCCGTAGTTAGGCCACCACTTCAA
GAACTCTGTAGCACCGCCTACATACCTCGCTCTGCTAATCCTGTTACCAGTGGCTGCTGCCAGTGGCGAT
AAGTCGTGTCTTACCGGGTTGGACTCAAGACGATAGTTACCGGATAAGGCGCAGCGGTCGGGCTGAACGG
GGGGTTCGTGCACACAGCCCAGCTTGGAGCGAACGACCTACACCGAACTGAGATACCTACAGCGTGAGCT
ATGAGAAAGCGCCACGCTTCCCGAAGGGAGAAAGGCGGACAGGTATCCGGTAAGCGGCAGGGTCGGAACA
GGAGAGCGCACGAGGGAGCTTCCAGGGGGAAACGCCTGGTATCTTTATAGTCCTGTCGGGTTTCGCCACC
TCTGACTTGAGCGTCGATTTTTGTGATGCTCGTCAGGGGGGCGGAGCCTATGGAAAAACGCCAGCAACGC
GGCCTTTTTACGGTTCCTGGCCTTTTGCTGGCCTTTTGCTCACATGTTCTTTCCTGCGTTATCCCCTGAT
TCTGTGGATAACCGTATTACCGCCTTTGAGTGAGCTGATACCGCTCGCCGCAGCCGAACGACCGAGCGCA
GCGAGTCAGTGAGCGAGGAAGCGGAAGAGCGCCCAATACGCAAACCGCCTCTCCCCGCGCGTTGGCCGAT
TCATTAATGCAGCTGGCACGACAGGTTTCCCGACTGGAAAGCGGGCAGTGAGCGCAACGCAATTAATGTG
AGTTAGCTCACTCATTAGGCACCCCAGGCTTTACACTTTATGCTTCCGGCTCGTATGTTGTGTGGAATTG
TGAGCGGATAACAATTTCACACAGGAAACAGCTATGACCATGATTACGCCAAGCGCGCAATTAACCCTCA
CTAAAGGGAACAAAAGCTGGAGCTGCAAGCTTAATGTAGTCTTATGCAATACTCTTGTAGTCTTGCAACA
TGGTAACGATGAGTTAGCAACATGCCTTACAAGGAGAGAAAAAGCACCGTGCATGCCGATTGGTGGAAGT
AAGGTGGTACGATCGTGCCTTATTAGGAAGGCAACAGACGGGTCTGACATGGATTGGACGAACCACTGAA
TTGCCGCATTGCAGAGATATTGTATTTAAGTGCCTAGCTCGATACATAAACGGGTCTCTCTGGTTAGACC
AGATCTGAGCCTGGGAGCTCTCTGGCTAACTAGGGAACCCACTGCTTAAGCCTCAATAAAGCTTGCCTTG
AGTGCTTCAAGTAGTGTGTGCCCGTCTGTTGTGTGACTCTGGTAACTAGAGATCCCTCAGACCCTTTTAG
TCAGTGTGGAAAATCTCTAGCAGTGGCGCCCGAACAGGGACTTGAAAGCGAAAGGGAAACCAGAGGAGCT
CTCTCGACGCAGGACTCGGCTTGCTGAAGCGCGCACGGCAAGAGGCGAGGGGCGGCGACTGGTGAGTACG
CCAAAAATTTTGACTAGCGGAGGCTAGAAGGAGAGAGATGGGTGCGAGAGCGTCAGTATTAAGCGGGGGA
GAATTAGATCGCGATGGGAAAAAATTCGGTTAAGGCCAGGGGGAAAGAAAAAATATAAATTAAAACATAT
AGTATGGGCAAGCAGGGAGCTAGAACGATTCGCAGTTAATCCTGGCCTGTTAGAAACATCAGAAGGCTGT
AGACAAATACTGGGACAGCTACAACCATCCCTTCAGACAGGATCAGAAGAACTTAGATCATTATATAATA
CAGTAGCAACCCTCTATTGTGTGCATCAAAGGATAGAGATAAAAGACACCAAGGAAGCTTTAGACAAGAT
AGAGGAAGAGCAAAACAAAAGTAAGACCACCGCACAGCAAGCGGCCGCTGATCTTCAGACCTGGAGGAGG
AGATATGAGGGACAATTGGAGAAGTGAATTATATAAATATAAAGTAGTAAAAATTGAACCATTAGGAGTA
GCACCCACCAAGGCAAAGAGAAGAGTGGTGCAGAGAGAAAAAAGAGCAGTGGGAATAGGAGCTTTGTTCC
TTGGGTTCTTGGGAGCAGCAGGAAGCACTATGGGCGCAGCGTCAATGACGCTGACGGTACAGGCCAGACA
ATTATTGTCTGGTATAGTGCAGCAGCAGAACAATTTGCTGAGGGCTATTGAGGCGCAACAGCATCTGTTG
CAACTCACAGTCTGGGGCATCAAGCAGCTCCAGGCAAGAATCCTGGCTGTGGAAAGATACCTAAAGGATC
AACAGCTCCTGGGGATTTGGGGTTGCTCTGGAAAACTCATTTGCACCACTGCTGTGCCTTGGAATGCTAG
TTGGAGTAATAAATCTCTGGAACAGATTTGGAATCACACGACCTGGATGGAGTGGGACAGAGAAATTAAC
AATTACACAAGCTTAATACACTCCTTAATTGAAGAATCGCAAAACCAGCAAGAAAAGAATGAACAAGAAT
TATTGGAATTAGATAAATGGGCAAGTTTGTGGAATTGGTTTAACATAACAAATTGGCTGTGGTATATAAA
ATTATTCATAATGATAGTAGGAGGCTTGGTAGGTTTAAGAATAGTTTTTGCTGTACTTTCTATAGTGAAT
AGAGTTAGGCAGGGATATTCACCATTATCGTTTCAGACCCACCTCCCAACCCCGAGGGGACCCATGCATT
GCATCTCAATTAGTCAGCAACCAGGTGTGGAAAGTCCCCAGGCTCCCCAGCAGGCAGAAGTATGCAAAGC
ATGCGTCTCAATTAGTCAGCAACCATAGTCCCGCCCCTAACTCCGCCCATCCCGCCCCTAACTCCGCCCA
GTTCCGCCCATTCTCCGCCCCATGGCTGACTAATTTTTTTTATTTATGCAGAGGCCGAGGCCGCCTCGGC
CTCTGAGCTATTCCAGAAGTAGTGAGGAGGCTTTTTTGGAGGCCTAGGCTTTTGCAAAAAGCTTTCTAGA
GGTACCATGGTGAGCAAGGGCGAGGAGCTGTTCACCGGGGTGGTGCCCATCCTGGTCGAGCTGGACGGCG
ACGTAAACGGCCACAAGTTCAGCGTGTCCGGCGAGGGCGAGGGCGATGCCACCTACGGCAAGCTGACCCT
GAAGTTCATCTGCACCACCGGCAAGCTGCCCGTGCCCTGGCCCACCCTCGTGACCACCCTGACCTACGGC
GTGCAGTGCTTCAGCCGCTACCCCGACCACATGAAGCAGCACGACTTCTTCAAGTCCGCCATGCCCGAAG
GCTACGTCCAGGAGCGCACCATCTTCTTCAAGGACGACGGCAACTACAAGACCCGCGCCGAGGTGAAGTT
CGAGGGCGACACCCTGGTGAACCGCATCGAGCTGAAGGGCATCGACTTCAAGGAGGACGGCAACATCCTG
GGGCACAAGCTGGAGTACAACTACAACAGCCACAACGTCTATATCATGGCCGACAAGCAGAAGAACGGCA
TCAAGGTGAACTTCAAGATCCGCCACAACATCGAGGACGGCAGCGTGCAGCTCGCCGACCACTACCAGCA
GAACACCCCCATCGGCGACGGCCCCGTGCTGCTGCCCGACAACCACTACCTGAGCACCCAGTCCGCCCTG
AGCAAAGACCCCAACGAGAAGCGCGATCACATGGTCCTGCTGGAGTTCGTGACCGCCGCCGGGATCACTC
TCGGCATGGACGAGCTGTACAAGTAGAATTCTAGATCTTGAGACAAATGGCAGTATTCATCCACAATTTT
AAAAGAAAAGGGGGGATTGGGGGGTACAGTGCAGGGGAAAGAATAGTAGACATAATAGCAACAGACATAC
AAACTAAAGAATTACAAAAACAAATTACAAAAATTCAAAATTTTCGGGTTTATTACAGGGACAGCAGAGA
TCCACTTTGGCGCCGGCTCGAGGCCTGCAGGTGCAAAGATGGATAAAGTTTTAAACAGAGAGGAATCTTT
GCAGCTAATGGACCTTCTAGGTCTTGAAAGGAGTGGGAATTGGCTCCGGTGCCCGTCAGTGGGCAGAGCG
CACATCGCCCACAGTCCCCGAGAAGTTGGGGGGAGGGGTCGGCAATTGAACCGGTGCCTAGAGAAGGTGG
CGCGGGGTAAACTGGGAAAGTGATGTCGTGTACTGGCTCCGCCTTTTTCCCGAGGGTGGGGGAGAACCGT
ATATAAGTGCAGTAGTCGCCGTGAACGTTCTTTTTCGCAACGGGTTTGCCGCCAGAACACAGGTAAGTGC
CGTGTGTGGTTCCCGCGGGCCTGGCCTCTTTACGGGTTATGGCCCTTGCGTGCCTTGAATTACTTCCACC
TGGCTGCAGTACGTGATTCTTGATCCCGAGCTTCGGGTTGGAAGTGGGTGGGAGAGTTCGAGGCCTTGCG
CTTAAGGAGCCCCTTCGCCTCGTGCTTGAGTTGAGGCCTGGCCTGGGCGCTGGGGCCGCCGCGTGCGAAT
CTGGTGGCACCTTCGCGCCTGTCTCGCTGCTTTCGATAAGTCTCTAGCCATTTAAAATTTTTGATGACCT
GCTGCGACGCTTTTTTTCTGGCAAGATAGTCTTGTAAATGCGGGCCAAGATCTGCACACTGGTATTTCGG
TTTTTGGGGCCGCGGGCGGCGACGGGGCCCGTGCGTCCCAGCGCACATGTTCGGCGAGGCGGGGCCTGCG
AGCGCGGCCACCGAGAATCGGACGGGGGTAGTCTCAAGCTGGCCGGCCTGCTCTGGTGCCTGGCCTCGCG
CCGCCGTGTATCGCCCCGCCCTGGGCGGCAAGGCTGGCCCGGTCGGCACCAGTTGCGTGAGCGGAAAGAT
GGCCGCTTCCCGGCCCTGCTGCAGGGAGCTCAAAATGGAGGACGCGGCGCTCGGGAGAGCGGGCGGGTGA
GTCACCCACACAAAGGAAAAGGGCCTTTCCGTCCTCAGCCGTCGCTTCATGTGACTCCACGGAGTACCGG
GCGCCGTCCAGGCACCTCGATTAGTTCTCGAGCTTTTGGAGTACGTCGTCTTTAGGTTGGGGGGAGGGGT
TTTATGCGATGGAGTTTCCCCACACTGAGTGGGTGGAGACTGAAGTTAGGCCAGCTTGGCACTTGATGTA
ATTCTCCTTGGAATTTGCCCTTTTTGAGTTTGGATCTTGGTTCATTCTCAAGCCTCAGACAGTGGTTCAA
AGTTTTTTTCTTCCATTTCAGGTGTCGTGAGGCTAGCATCGATTGATCAACAAGTTTGTACAAAAAAGTT
GGCATGCCCAAGAAGAAGCCGACGCCCATCCAGCTGAACCCGGCCCCCGACGGCTCTGCAGTTAACGGGA
CCAGCTCTGCGGAGACCAACTTGGAGGCCTTGCAGAAGAAGCTGGAGGAGCTAGAGCTTGATGAGCAGCA
GCGAAAGCGCCTTGAGGCCTTTCTTACCCAGAAGCAGAAGGTGGGAGAACTGAAGGATGACGACTTTGAG
AAGATCAGTGAGCTGGGGGCTGGCAATGGCGGTGTGGTGTTCAAGGTCTCCCACAAGCCTTCTGGCCTGG
TCATGGCCAGAAAGCTAATTCATCTGGAGATCAAACCCGCAATCCGGAACCAGATCATAAGGGAGCTGCA
GGTTCTGCATGAGTGCAACTCTCCGTACATCGTGGGCTTCTATGGTGCGTTCTACAGCGATGGCGAGATC
AGTATCTGCATGGAGCACATGGATGGAGGTTCTCTGGATCAAGTCCTGAAGAAAGCTGGAAGAATTCCTG
AACAAATTTTAGGAAAAGTTAGCATTGCTGTAATAAAAGGCCTGACATATCTGAGGGAGAAGCACAAGAT
CATGCACAGAGATGTCAAGCCCTCCAACATCCTAGTCAACTCCCGTGGGGAGATCAAGCTCTGTGACTTT
GGGGTCAGCGGGCAGCTCATCGACGACATGGCCAACGACTTCGTGGGCACAAGGTCCTACATGTCGCCAG
AAAGACTCCAGGGGACTCATTACTCTGTGCAGTCAGACATCTGGAGCATGGGACTGTCTCTGGTAGAGAT
GGCGGTTGGGAGGTATCCCATCCCTCCTCCAGATGCCAAGGAGCTGGAGCTGATGTTTGGGTGCCAGGTG
GAAGGAGATGCGGCTGAGACCCCACCCAGGCCAAGGACCCCCGGGAGGCCCCTTAGCTCATACGGAATGG
ACAGCCGACCTCCCATGGCAATTTTTGAGTTGTTGGATTACATAGTCAACGAGCCTCCTCCAAAACTGCC
CAGTGGAGTGTTCAGTCTGGAATTTCAAGATTTTGTGAATAAATGCTTAATAAAAAACCCCGCAGAGAGA
GCAGATTTGAAGCAACTCATGGTTCATGCTTTTATCAAGAGATCTGATGCTGAGGAAGTGGATTTTGCAG
GTTGGCTCTGCTCCACCATCGGCCTTAACCAGCCCAGCACACCAACCCATGCTGCTGGCGTCTAGACCCC
CAACTTTCTTGTACAAAGTGGTTGATATCGGTAAGCCTATCCCTAACCCTCTCCTCGGTCTCGATTCTAC
GTAGTAATGAACTAGTACCGGTTAAGTCGACAATCAACGCGTTAAGTCGACAATCAACCTCTGGATTACA
AAATTTGTGAAAGATTGACTGGTATTCTTAACTATGTTGCTCCTTTTACGCTATGTGGATACGCTGCTTT
AATGCCTTTGTATCATGCTATTGCTTCCCGTATGGCTTTCATTTTCTCCTCCTTGTATAAATCCTGGTTG
CTGTCTCTTTATGAGGAGTTGTGGCCCGTTGTCAGGCAACGTGGCGTGGTGTGCACTGTGTTTGCTGACG
CAACCCCCACTGGTTGGGGCATTGCCACCACCTGTCAGCTCCTTTCCGGGACTTTCGCTTTCCCCCTCCC
TATTGCCACGGCGGAACTCATCGCCGCCTGCCTTGCCCGCTGCTGGACAGGGGCTCGGCTGTTGGGCACT
GACAATTCCGTGGTGTTGTCGGGGAAATCATCGTCCTTTCCTTGGCTGCTCGCCTGTGTTGCCACCTGGA
TTCTGCGCGGGACGTCCTTCTGCTACGTCCCTTCGGCCCTCAATCCAGCGGACCTTCCTTCCCGCGGCCT
GCTGCCGGCTCTGCGGCCTCTTCCGCGTCTTCGCCTTCGCCCTCAGACGAGTCGGATCTCCCTTTGGGCC
GCCTCCCCGCGTCGACTTTAAGACCAATGACTTACAAGGCAGCTGTAGATCTTAGCCACTTTTTAAAAGA
AAAGGGGGGACTGGAAGGGCTAATTCACTCCCAACGAAGACAAGATCTGCTTTTTGCTTGTACTGGGTCT
CTCTGGTTAGACCAGATCTGAGCCTGGGAGCTCTCTGGCTAACTAGGGAACCCACTGCTTAAGCCTCAAT
AAAGCTTGCCTTGAGTGCTTCAAGTAGTGTGTGCCCGTCTGTTGTGTGACTCTGGTAACTAGAGATCCCT
CAGACCCTTTTAGTCAGTGTGGAAAATCTCTAGCAGTACGTATAGTAGTTCATGTCATCTTATTATTCAG
TATTTATAACTTGCAAAGAAATGAATATCAGAGAGTGAGAGGAACTTGTTTATTGCAGCTTATAATGGTT
ACAAATAAAGCAATAGCATCACAAATTTCACAAATAAAGCATTTTTTTCACTGCATTCTAGTTGTGGTTT
GTCCAAACTCATCAATGTATCTTATCATGTCTGGCTCTAGCTATCCCGCCCCTAACTCCGCCCATCCCGC
CCCTAACTCCGCCCAGTTCCGCCCATTCTCCGCCCCATGGCTGACTAATTTTTTTTATTTATGCAGAGGC
CGAGGCCGCCTCGGCCTCTGAGCTATTCCAGAAGTAGTGAGGAGGCTTTTTTGGAGGCCTAGGGACGTAC
CCAATTCGCCCTATAGTGAGTCGTATTACGCGCGCTCACTGGCCGTCGTTTTACAACGTCGTGACTGGGA
AAACCCTGGCGTTACCCAACTTAATCGCCTTGCAGCA
Features (pLannotate 1.2.2; 33 found; start..end, strand, type, name):
     89..517     +  rep_origin     f1 ori (sequence partly withheld): f1 bacteriophage origin of replication; arrow indicates direction of (+) strand synthesis
    570..674     +  promoter       AmpR promoter: bla
    675..1535    +  CDS            AmpR: β-lactamase; bla; confers resistance to ampicillin, carbenicillin, and related antibiotics
   1706..2294    +  rep_origin     ori: high-copy-number ColE1/pMB1/pBR322/pUC origin of replication
   2477..2569    +  CDS            lacI (fragment): lac repressor; lacI; The lac repressor binds to the lac operator to inhibit transcription in E. coli. This inhibition can be relieved by adding lactose or isopropyl-β-D-thiogalactopyranoside (IPTG).
   2582..2603    +  protein_bind   CAP binding site: CAP binding activates transcription in the presence of cAMP. E. coli catabolite activator protein
   2618..2648    +  promoter       lac promoter: promoter for the E. coli lac operon
   2656..2672    +  protein_bind   lac operator: The lac repressor binds to the lac operator to inhibit transcription in E. coli. This inhibition can be relieved by adding lactose or isopropyl-β-D-thiogalactopyranoside (IPTG). lac repressor encoded by lacI
   2717..2735    +  promoter       T3 promoter: promoter for bacteriophage T3 RNA polymerase
   2763..2989    +  promoter       RSV promoter: Rous sarcoma virus enhancer/promoter
   2990..3170    +  LTR            5' LTR (truncated): truncated 5' long terminal repeat (LTR) from HIV-1
   3217..3342    +  misc_feature   HIV-1 Ψ: packaging signal of human immunodeficiency virus type 1
   3326..3689    +  CDS            HIV-1 gag (fragment): gag protein from human immunodeficiency virus 1; gag
   3835..4068    +  misc_feature   RRE: The Rev response element (RRE) of HIV-1 allows for Rev-dependent mRNA export from the nucleus to the cytoplasm.
   4445..4471    +  CDS            Rev (fragment): human immunodeficiency virus 1 (HIV-1) Rev protein; rev; enhances nuclear export of unspliced and incompletely spliced viral mRNAs
   4478..4501    +  promoter       SV40 promoter (fragment): SV40 early promoter
   4502..4573    +  promoter       SV40 promoter (fragment): SV40 enhancer and early promoter
   4597..4732    +  rep_origin     SV40 ori: SV40 origin of replication
   4765..5481    +  CDS            EGFP: EGFP is a basic (constitutively fluorescent) green fluorescent protein published in 1996, derived from Aequorea victoria. It is reported to be a rapidly-maturing weak dimer with moderate acid sensitivity.
   5525..5642    +  misc_feature   cPPT/CTS: central polypurine tract and central termination sequence of HIV-1
   5707..5773    +  CDS            small t antigen (fragment): SV40 (simian virus 40) small t antigen
   5780..6958    +  promoter       EF-1α promoter: strong constitutive promoter for human elongation factor EF-1α
   6979..6996    +  protein_bind   attB1 (fragment): mutant version of attB; core recombination site for the Gateway® BP reaction BP Clonase™
   7002..8180    +  CDS            MAP2K1: MP2K1_HUMAN - Also known as MEK1, PRKMK1. Experimental evidence at protein level: Swiss-Prot protein existence level 1. Dual specificity protein kinase which acts as an essential component of the MAP kinase signal transduction pathway. Binding of extracellular ligands such as growth factors, cytokines and hormones to their cell-surface receptors activates RAS and this initiates RAF1 activation. RAF1 then further activates the dual-specificity protein kinases MAP2K1/MEK1 and MAP2K2/MEK2. Both MAP2K1/MEK1 and MAP2K2/MEK2 function specifically in the MAPK/ERK cascade, and catalyze the concomitant
   8187..8210    -  protein_bind   attB2: mutant version of attB; recombination site for the Gateway® BP reaction BP Clonase™
   8218..8259    +  CDS            V5 tag: epitope tag from simian virus 5
   8310..8898    +  misc_feature   WPRE: woodchuck hepatitis virus posttranscriptional regulatory element
   8949..8968    +  misc_feature   cPPT/CTS (fragment): central polypurine tract and central termination sequence of HIV-1
   8970..9203    +  LTR            3' LTR (ΔU3): self-inactivating 3' long terminal repeat (LTR) from HIV-1
   9281..9402    +  polyA_signal   SV40 poly(A) signal: SV40 polyadenylation signal
   9442..9577    +  rep_origin     SV40 ori: SV40 origin of replication
   9598..9616    -  promoter       T7 promoter: promoter for bacteriophage T7 RNA polymerase
   9624..84      +  CDS            lacZα (fragment) (across the origin): LacZα fragment of β-galactosidase; lacZ fragment
