[The description below was written by a language model from this plasmid's Addgene catalogue record and pLannotate feature annotations shown in this document.]
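Description:
pLX311-GFP-MEKDD is a third-generation-style, self-inactivating HIV-1 lentiviral expression plasmid built on the pLX311-GFP backbone for delivering a mutant human MEK1 (MAP2K1) into mammalian cells. It is propagated in E. coli through a high-copy ColE1/pUC origin with ampicillin resistance (β-lactamase), and also carries an f1 origin. The viral genome is transcribed from an RSV promoter fused to a truncated 5' LTR. It contains the Ψ packaging signal with a gag fragment, the RRE for Rev-dependent nuclear export, a cPPT/CTS element, a WPRE to boost transcript stability and expression, and a ΔU3 3' LTR followed by an SV40 polyadenylation signal.

Two expression units sit between the LTRs. An SV40 early promoter drives EGFP, which is the only recorded marker for transduced cells, so these are identified or sorted by fluorescence rather than drug selection. Downstream, the human EF-1α promoter drives the MAP2K1 open reading frame, inserted by Gateway recombination and therefore flanked by attB1 and attB2 sites. A V5 epitope tag lies just after attB2, although the record does not state whether the insert reads through into it.

The insert carries S218D and S222D substitutions at the two activation-loop serines phosphorylated by RAF. The catalogue describes it as dominant-negative MEK1, but these phosphomimetic changes, usually called MEK-DD, are generally regarded as constitutively activating, so the stated purpose should be treated with caution. The plasmid was deposited in connection with CRISPR screens for gene targets at breast cancer risk loci. The record does not describe its specific role in that work.
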