Addgene plasmid #194882: pLX311-GFP-MEKDD
Purpose: Expression of dominant negative MEK1
Depositing lab: Sefi Rosenbluh. Depositing organization: Monash University. Publication: CRISPR screens identify gene targets at breast cancer risk loci. Tuano NK, Beesley J, Manning M, Shi W, Perlaza-Jimenez L, Malaver-Ortega LF, Paynter JM, Black D, Civitarese A, McCue K, Hatzipantelis A, Hillman K, Kaufmann S, Sivakumaran H, Polo JM, Reddel RR, Band V, French JD, Edwards SL, Powell DR, Chenevix-Trench G, Rosenbluh J. Genome Biol. 2023 Mar 29;24(1):59. doi: 10.1186/s13059-023-02898-w. PubMed 36991492.
Backbone
  Vector backbone: pLX311-GFP
  Vector type: Mammalian Expression, Lentiviral
  Selectable markers: GFP
Growth in bacteria
  Bacterial resistance: Ampicillin, 100 μg/mL
  Growth temperature: 37°C
  Growth strain: NEB Stable
  Copy number: High Copy
Gene/Insert
  Gene/Insert name: MEKDD (alt name: Dominant Negative MEK1)
  Species: H. sapiens (human)
  Mutation: S218D, S222D
  GenBank ID: 5604
  Entrez Gene: MAP2K1 (a.k.a. CFC3, MAPKK1, MEK1, MEL, MKK1, PRKMK1)
  Promoter: E1Fa
  Cloning method: Gateway Cloning
  Sequencing primers: 5′ cgtgaggctagcatcgattgatcaac; 3′ CTTTCTTGTACaaagtggttg
Terms and licenses: Academic/Nonprofit Terms; Industry Terms: Not Available to Industry
How to cite: pLX311-GFP-MEKDD was a gift from Sefi Rosenbluh (Addgene plasmid # 194882 ; http://n2t.net/addgene:194882 ; RRID:Addgene_194882)
